Addgene plasmid #59893: sgFFL_3x_siRNA
Purpose: synthetic autoregulatory gene circuit made by inserting an intron containing the mouse mir-124–3 gene into mCherry. Contains the miR-124-regulated 3′UTR of the Vamp3 gene with three siRNA-like sites
Depositing lab: Georg Seelig. Depositing organization: University of Washington. Publication: MicroRNA-based single-gene circuits buffer protein synthesis rates against perturbations. Strovas TJ, Rosenberg AB, Kuypers BE, Muscat RA, Seelig G. ACS Synth Biol. 2014 May 16;3(5):324-31. doi: 10.1021/sb4001867. Epub 2014 Jan 30. PubMed 24847681.
Backbone
  Vector backbone: pcDNA5 FRT/TO
  Vector type: Mammalian Expression
  Selectable markers: Hygromycin
Growth in bacteria
  Bacterial resistance: Ampicillin, 100 μg/mL
  Growth temperature: 37°C
  Growth strain: DH5alpha
  Copy number: Unknown
Gene/Insert
  Gene/Insert name: mCherry with intron containing the mouse mir-124–3
  Species: Synthetic
  Mutation: VAMP 3 UTR--has three siRNA-like targets (fully complementary to mir-124)
  Promoter: doxycycline (Dox)-inducible promoter (CMV/TO)
  Tag / fusion protein: PEST (C terminal on insert); VAMP 3 UTR (C terminal on insert)
  Cloning method: Unknown
  Sequencing primers: 5′ mCherry-F; 3′ BGHrev
Terms and licenses: Academic/Nonprofit Terms; Industry Terms: Not Available to Industry
Depositor comments: To create a repressive regulatory link between the miRNA and the mCherry transcript, we added a truncated version of the mir-124-regulated 3′UTR of the Vamp3 gene to the mRNA. This 3′UTR contains one 6-mer and three 7-mer target sites complementary to the mir-124 seed region (nucleotides 2−8 from the 5′ end of the miRNA). To better observe the dynamics of gene expression, we destabilized the mCherry protein using a standard PEST degradation tag.
How to cite: sgFFL_3x_siRNA was a gift from Georg Seelig (Addgene plasmid # 59893 ; http://n2t.net/addgene:59893 ; RRID:Addgene_59893)
