[The description below was written by a language model from this plasmid's Addgene catalogue record and pLannotate feature annotations shown in this document.]
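Description:
sgFFL_3x_siRNA is a mammalian expression plasmid built on the pcDNA5 FRT/TO backbone that carries a synthetic single-gene autoregulatory circuit. It is propagated in E. coli through a high-copy ColE1/pUC-type origin with ampicillin selection (AmpR under its own bla promoter). For mammalian cells the backbone provides an FRT site placed directly upstream of a hygromycin resistance coding sequence followed by an SV40 poly(A) signal. This arrangement is normally used for FLP-mediated integration into a genomic FRT landing site, with hygromycin selection of integrants.

The payload is driven by the doxycycline-inducible CMV/TO promoter, annotated as the CMV enhancer and promoter followed by tet operator sequences, and is terminated by the bGH poly(A) signal. The reporter is mCherry, whose coding sequence is split by an intron. The feature table detects the two halves as fragments of related Discosoma-derived red and orange proteins, flanking chimeric intron segments that surround a mir-124 precursor, recorded as mouse mir-124-3. Splicing therefore yields both the mCherry mRNA and the microRNA from one transcript. A C-terminal PEST degradation tag, annotated through its similarity to the destabilised EGFP tail, shortens protein half-life so that expression dynamics are easier to follow. The 3′UTR is a truncated, miR-124-regulated Vamp3 UTR, here modified to carry three siRNA-like sites fully complementary to miR-124, so the intronic miRNA represses its own host transcript. The annotation also shows a human histone H2B coding sequence immediately upstream of the red protein, suggesting a nuclear-localised fusion, although the catalogue fields do not mention it. The associated work used such circuits to study how miRNA-based regulation buffers protein synthesis rates against perturbations.
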