Features (pLannotate 1.2.2; 28 found; start..end, strand, type, name):
     28..80      -  misc_feature   bom (fragment): basis of mobility region from pBR322
    235..614     +  enhancer       CMV enhancer: human cytomegalovirus immediate early enhancer
    615..818     +  promoter       CMV promoter: human cytomegalovirus (CMV) immediate early promoter
    820..839     +  promoter       PLtetO-1 promoter (fragment): modified phage lambda PL promoter with tet operator sites (Lutz and Bujard, 1997)
    841..860     +  promoter       PLtetO-1 promoter (fragment): modified phage lambda PL promoter with tet operator sites (Lutz and Bujard, 1997)
    868..901     +  promoter       TRE3GV promoter (fragment): 3rd-generation Tet-responsive promoter that can be activated by binding of Tet-On® 3G, optimized for retroviral and lentiviral vectors
    992..1369    +  CDS            H2B: human histone H2B; HIST1H2BJ
   1368..1384    -  misc_feature   MCS (fragment): pUC18/19 multiple cloning site
   1394..1972    +  CDS            mRFP1.2 (fragment): mRFP1.2 is a basic (constitutively fluorescent) red fluorescent protein, derived from Discosoma sp..
   1973..2128    +  intron         chimeric intron (fragment): chimera between introns from adenovirus and immunoglobulin heavy chain genes
   2345..2424    +  ncRNA          mir-124: Accession: RF00239 - mir-124 microRNA precursor family
   2727..2804    +  intron         chimeric intron (fragment): chimera between introns from adenovirus and immunoglobulin heavy chain genes
   2796..2933    +  CDS            PSmOrange (fragment): PSmOrange is a photoconvertible orange fluorescent protein published in 2011, derived from Discosoma sp.. It has high acid sensitivity.
   2972..3095    +  CDS            d1EGFP (fragment): EGFP destabilized by fusion to a mutated version of residues 422-461 of mouse ornithine decarboxylase, giving an in vivo half-life of ~1 hour mammalian codon-optimized
   3421..3645    +  polyA_signal   bGH poly(A) signal: bovine growth hormone polyadenylation signal
   3649..3670    +  promoter       SV40 promoter (fragment): SV40 enhancer and early promoter
   3691..3924    +  rep_origin     f1 ori (fragment) (sequence partly withheld): f1 bacteriophage origin of replication; arrow indicates direction of (+) strand synthesis
   3929..3976    +  protein_bind   FRT: FLP-mediated recombination occurs in the 8-bp core sequence TCTAGAAA (Turan and Bode, 2011). FLP recombinase from the Saccharomyces cerevisiae 2μ plasmid
   3984..5006    +  CDS            HygR: aminoglycoside phosphotransferase from E. coli; aph(4)-Ia; confers resistance to hygromycin
   5016..5141    +  CDS            ble (fragment): BLE_KLEPN - Experimental evidence at protein level: Swiss-Prot protein existence level 1. Binding protein with a strong affinity to the bleomycin family of antibiotics. Binds to CL990; an antimitotic-antibiotic compound. From Klebsiella pneumoniae.
   5136..5257    +  polyA_signal   SV40 poly(A) signal: SV40 polyadenylation signal
   5330..5346    -  protein_bind   lac operator: The lac repressor binds to the lac operator to inhibit transcription in E. coli. This inhibition can be relieved by adding lactose or isopropyl-β-D-thiogalactopyranoside (IPTG). lac repressor encoded by lacI
   5354..5384    -  promoter       lac promoter: promoter for the E. coli lac operon
   5399..5420    -  protein_bind   CAP binding site: CAP binding activates transcription in the presence of cAMP. E. coli catabolite activator protein
   5433..5525    -  CDS            lacI (fragment): lac repressor; lacI; The lac repressor binds to the lac operator to inhibit transcription in E. coli. This inhibition can be relieved by adding lactose or isopropyl-β-D-thiogalactopyranoside (IPTG).
   5708..6296    -  rep_origin     ori: high-copy-number ColE1/pMB1/pBR322/pUC origin of replication
   6467..7327    -  CDS            AmpR: β-lactamase; bla; confers resistance to ampicillin, carbenicillin, and related antibiotics
   7328..7432    -  promoter       AmpR promoter: bla
>Addgene plasmid #59893 | sgFFL_3x_siRNA | depositor full sequence | sequence record 108250 | sgFFL_3x_siRNA sequence 7463 bps
GACGGATCGGGAGATCTCCCGATCCCCTATGGTGCACTCTCAGTACAATCTGCTCTGATGCCGCATAGTT
AAGCCAGTATCTGCTCCCTGCTTGTGTGTTGGAGGTCGCTGAGTAGTGCGCGAGCAAAATTTAAGCTACA
ACAAGGCAAGGCTTGACCGACAATTGCATGAAGAATCTGCTTAGGGTTAGGCGTTTTGCGCTGCTTCGCG
ATGTACGGGCCAGATATACGCGTTGACATTGATTATTGACTAGTTATTAATAGTAATCAATTACGGGGTC
ATTAGTTCATAGCCCATATATGGAGTTCCGCGTTACATAACTTACGGTAAATGGCCCGCCTGGCTGACCG
CCCAACGACCCCCGCCCATTGACGTCAATAATGACGTATGTTCCCATAGTAACGCCAATAGGGACTTTCC
ATTGACGTCAATGGGTGGAGTATTTACGGTAAACTGCCCACTTGGCAGTACATCAAGTGTATCATATGCC
AAGTACGCCCCCTATTGACGTCAATGACGGTAAATGGCCCGCCTGGCATTATGCCCAGTACATGACCTTA
TGGGACTTTCCTACTTGGCAGTACATCTACGTATTAGTCATCGCTATTACCATGGTGATGCGGTTTTGGC
AGTACATCAATGGGCGTGGATAGCGGTTTGACTCACGGGGATTTCCAAGTCTCCACCCCATTGACGTCAA
TGGGAGTTTGTTTTGGCACCAAAATCAACGGGACTTTCCAAAATGTCGTAACAACTCCGCCCCATTGACG
CAAATGGGCGGTAGGCGTGTACGGTGGGAGGTCTATATAAGCAGAGCTCTCCCTATCAGTGATAGAGATC
TCCCTATCAGTGATAGAGATCGTCGACGAGCTCGTTTAGTGAACCGTCAGATCGCCTGGAGACGCCATCC
ACGCTGTTTTGACCTCCATAGAAGACACCGGGACCGATCCAGCCTCCGGACTCTAGCGTTTAAACTTAAG
CTTTCGCCACCATGCCAGAGCCAGCGAAGTCTGCTCCCGCCCCGAAAAAGGGCTCCAAGAAGGCGGTGAC
TAAGGCGCAGAAGAAAGGCGGCAAGAAGCGCAAGCGCAGCCGCAAGGAGAGCTATTCCATCTATGTGTAC
AAGGTTCTGAAGCAGGTCCACCCTGACACCGGCATTTCGTCCAAGGCCATGGGCATCATGAATTCGTTTG
TGAACGACATTTTCGAGCGCATCGCAGGTGAGGCTTCCCGCCTGGCGCATTACAACAAGCGCTCGACCAT
CACCTCCAGGGAGATCCAGACGGCCGTGCGCCTGCTGCTGCCTGGGGAGTTGGCCAAGCACGCCGTGTCC
GAGGGTACTAAGGCCATCACCAAGTACACCAGCGCTAAGGATCCCCGGGTACCGGTCGCCACCATGGTGA
GCAAGGGCGAGGAGGATAACATGGCCATCATCAAGGAGTTCATGCGCTTCAAGGTGCACATGGAGGGCTC
CGTGAACGGCCACGAGTTCGAGATCGAGGGCGAGGGCGAGGGCCGCCCCTACGAGGGCACCCAGACCGCC
AAGCTGAAGGTGACCAAGGGTGGCCCCCTGCCCTTCGCCTGGGACATCCTGTCCCCTCAGTTCATGTACG
GCTCCAAGGCCTACGTGAAGCACCCCGCCGACATCCCCGACTACTTGAAGCTGTCCTTCCCCGAGGGCTT
CAAGTGGGAGCGCGTGATGAACTTCGAGGACGGCGGCGTGGTGACCGTGACCCAGGACTCCTCCCTGCAG
GACGGCGAGTTCATCTACAAGGTGAAGCTGCGCGGCACCAACTTCCCCTCCGACGGCCCCGTAATGCAGA
AGAAGACCATGGGCTGGGAGGCCTCCTCCGAGCGGATGTACCCCGAGGACGGCGCCCTGAAGGGCGAGAT
CAAGCAGAGGCTGAAGCTGAAGGACGGCGGCCACTACGACGCTGAGGTCAAGACCACCTACAAGGCCAAG
AAGCCCGTGCAGGTGAGTACTCCCTCTCAAAAGCGGGCATGACTTCTGCGCTAAGATTGTCAGTTTCCAA
AAACGAGGAGGATTTGATATTCACCTGGCCCGCGGTGATGCCTTTGAGGGTGGCCGCGTCCATCTGGTCA
GAAAAGACAATCTTTTTGTTGTCAAGCTGTTTGACTCATGCACCCGCTACTCTTCAACCTTGCAGACTAA
TTAATGGCAACTCTGACAGATGTGGCGGGAGGAAAGCTGAGGTGGGAGTACTGCTCAGAGCTACAACTCT
AGGAGTAGGGACTCCAAGCCTAGAGCTCCAAGAGAGGGTGAAGGGCAGGGAGAAAATTATAGTAATAGTT
GCAATGAGTCACTTGCTTCTAGATCAAGATCAGAGACTCTGCTCTCCGTGTTCACAGCGGACCTTGATTT
AATGTCATACAATTAAGGCACGCGGTGAATGCCAAGAGCGGAGCCTACGGCTGCACTTGAAGGACATCCG
AGAGAAGTTAGGAAGGGTGGGGAGAAACAATTCTAGAATGAACCCATCCTGTGCGACACAAGGACCCCTC
GCATTGATTCAAAATCTTTAGAATACAAGACAGTCAAATGTTTTTCAGCGAGAATCTGGGAAATCCGCAT
GCATACTCCCAAGGGGAATATTAGAGGTTTCATTGACAGCTGTCAGGAGAGCTGTAGTTCCCATTGGTGC
AAACGGTCTAAGAGATGGCACTCAGAGAGTGCTGGCCTTTTCCAAATACTAGTCATATGCGGCCGCAGCT
TGAGGTGTGACAGGCTTGAGATCTGGCCATACACTTGAGTGACAATGACATCCACTTTGCCTTTCTCTCC
ACAGCTGCCCGGCGCCTACAACGTCAACATCAAGTTGGACATCACCTCCCACAACGAGGACTACACCATC
GTGGAACAGTACGAACGCGCCGAGGGCCGCCACTCCACCGGCGGCATGGACGAGCTGTACAAGTCTGACC
TTGATATCCAGCACAGTGGCGGCCGCTCGAGTAGCCATGGCTTCCCGCCGGCGGTGGCGGCGCAGGATGA
TGGCACGCTGCCCATGTCTTGTGCCCAGGAGAGCGGGATGGACCGTCACCCTGCAGCCTGTGCTTCTGCT
AGGATCAATGTGTAGTAATGAGTTTAAGGCGCGCGGCTCTAGAGCACCGATGAAACTGAAGCCCGATATT
CAGGATCTTTCTGACCGATTCGTGCTTCGGCATTCACCGCGTGCCTTACAACAGAGGACATAAGCCCTAC
GCCCATGATCTACTGACGGGCATTCACCGCGTGCCTTAGTAATGGGACAGTATCCGCGGCAAGTCCTAGT
GCAATGGGGCATTCACCGCGTGCCTTAGTAGTAGAGGCGACGCGGGTGCGGTCATCACTAATAAGGATAG
GAGGTGGATGTTGTCACTCAAGATGACTTGTTGTCGTTTAAACCCGCTGATCAGCCTCGACTGTGCCTTC
TAGTTGCCAGCCATCTGTTGTTTGCCCCTCCCCCGTGCCTTCCTTGACCCTGGAAGGTGCCACTCCCACT
GTCCTTTCCTAATAAAATGAGGAAATTGCATCGCATTGTCTGAGTAGGTGTCATTCTATTCTGGGGGGTG
GGGTGGGGCAGGACAGCAAGGGGGAGGATTGGGAAGACAATAGCAGGCATGCTGGGGATGCGGTGGGCTC
TATGGCTTCTGAGGCGGAAAGAACCAGCTGGGGCTCTAGGGGGTATCCCC
[124 nt withheld, positions 3691-3814]
C
[91 nt withheld, positions 3816-3906]
AGGGTGATGGTTCACGTACCTAGAAGTTCCTATTCCGAAGTTCCTATTCTCTAGAAAGTATAGGAACTTC
CTTGGCCAAAAAGCCTGAACTCACCGCGACGTCTGTCGAGAAGTTTCTGATCGAAAAGTTCGACAGCGTC
TCCGACCTGATGCAGCTCTCGGAGGGCGAAGAATCTCGTGCTTTCAGCTTCGATGTAGGAGGGCGTGGAT
ATGTCCTGCGGGTAAATAGCTGCGCCGATGGTTTCTACAAAGATCGTTATGTTTATCGGCACTTTGCATC
GGCCGCGCTCCCGATTCCGGAAGTGCTTGACATTGGGGAATTCAGCGAGAGCCTGACCTATTGCATCTCC
CGCCGTGCACAGGGTGTCACGTTGCAAGACCTGCCTGAAACCGAACTGCCCGCTGTTCTGCAGCCGGTCG
CGGAGGCCATGGATGCGATCGCTGCGGCCGATCTTAGCCAGACGAGCGGGTTCGGCCCATTCGGACCGCA
AGGAATCGGTCAATACACTACATGGCGTGATTTCATATGCGCGATTGCTGATCCCCATGTGTATCACTGG
CAAACTGTGATGGACGACACCGTCAGTGCGTCCGTCGCGCAGGCTCTCGATGAGCTGATGCTTTGGGCCG
AGGACTGCCCCGAAGTCCGGCACCTCGTGCACGCGGATTTCGGCTCCAACAATGTCCTGACGGACAATGG
CCGCATAACAGCGGTCATTGACTGGAGCGAGGCGATGTTCGGGGATTCCCAATACGAGGTCGCCAACATC
TTCTTCTGGAGGCCGTGGTTGGCTTGTATGGAGCAGCAGACGCGCTACTTCGAGCGGAGGCATCCGGAGC
TTGCAGGATCGCCGCGGCTCCGGGCGTATATGCTCCGCATTGGTCTTGACCAACTCTATCAGAGCTTGGT
TGACGGCAATTTCGATGATGCAGCTTGGGCGCAGGGTCGATGCGACGCAATCGTCCGATCCGGAGCCGGG
ACTGTCGGGCGTACACAAATCGCCCGCAGAAGCGCGGCCGTCTGGACCGATGGCTGTGTAGAAGTACTCG
CCGATAGTGGAAACCGACGCCCCAGCACTCGTCCGAGGGCAAAGGAATAGCACGTACTACGAGATTTCGA
TTCCACCGCCGCCTTCTATGAAAGGTTGGGCTTCGGAATCGTTTTCCGGGACGCCGGCTGGATGATCCTC
CAGCGCGGGGATCTCATGCTGGAGTTCTTCGCCCACCCCAACTTGTTTATTGCAGCTTATAATGGTTACA
AATAAAGCAATAGCATCACAAATTTCACAAATAAAGCATTTTTTTCACTGCATTCTAGTTGTGGTTTGTC
CAAACTCATCAATGTATCTTATCATGTCTGTATACCGTCGACCTCTAGCTAGAGCTTGGCGTAATCATGG
TCATAGCTGTTTCCTGTGTGAAATTGTTATCCGCTCACAATTCCACACAACATACGAGCCGGAAGCATAA
AGTGTAAAGCCTGGGGTGCCTAATGAGTGAGCTAACTCACATTAATTGCGTTGCGCTCACTGCCCGCTTT
CCAGTCGGGAAACCTGTCGTGCCAGCTGCATTAATGAATCGGCCAACGCGCGGGGAGAGGCGGTTTGCGT
ATTGGGCGCTCTTCCGCTTCCTCGCTCACTGACTCGCTGCGCTCGGTCGTTCGGCTGCGGCGAGCGGTAT
CAGCTCACTCAAAGGCGGTAATACGGTTATCCACAGAATCAGGGGATAACGCAGGAAAGAACATGTGAGC
AAAAGGCCAGCAAAAGGCCAGGAACCGTAAAAAGGCCGCGTTGCTGGCGTTTTTCCATAGGCTCCGCCCC
CCTGACGAGCATCACAAAAATCGACGCTCAAGTCAGAGGTGGCGAAACCCGACAGGACTATAAAGATACC
AGGCGTTTCCCCCTGGAAGCTCCCTCGTGCGCTCTCCTGTTCCGACCCTGCCGCTTACCGGATACCTGTC
CGCCTTTCTCCCTTCGGGAAGCGTGGCGCTTTCTCATAGCTCACGCTGTAGGTATCTCAGTTCGGTGTAG
GTCGTTCGCTCCAAGCTGGGCTGTGTGCACGAACCCCCCGTTCAGCCCGACCGCTGCGCCTTATCCGGTA
ACTATCGTCTTGAGTCCAACCCGGTAAGACACGACTTATCGCCACTGGCAGCAGCCACTGGTAACAGGAT
TAGCAGAGCGAGGTATGTAGGCGGTGCTACAGAGTTCTTGAAGTGGTGGCCTAACTACGGCTACACTAGA
AGAACAGTATTTGGTATCTGCGCTCTGCTGAAGCCAGTTACCTTCGGAAAAAGAGTTGGTAGCTCTTGAT
CCGGCAAACAAACCACCGCTGGTAGCGGTGGTTTTTTTGTTTGCAAGCAGCAGATTACGCGCAGAAAAAA
AGGATCTCAAGAAGATCCTTTGATCTTTTCTACGGGGTCTGACGCTCAGTGGAACGAAAACTCACGTTAA
GGGATTTTGGTCATGAGATTATCAAAAAGGATCTTCACCTAGATCCTTTTAAATTAAAAATGAAGTTTTA
AATCAATCTAAAGTATATATGAGTAAACTTGGTCTGACAGTTACCAATGCTTAATCAGTGAGGCACCTAT
CTCAGCGATCTGTCTATTTCGTTCATCCATAGTTGCCTGACTCCCCGTCGTGTAGATAACTACGATACGG
GAGGGCTTACCATCTGGCCCCAGTGCTGCAATGATACCGCGAGACCCACGCTCACCGGCTCCAGATTTAT
CAGCAATAAACCAGCCAGCCGGAAGGGCCGAGCGCAGAAGTGGTCCTGCAACTTTATCCGCCTCCATCCA
GTCTATTAATTGTTGCCGGGAAGCTAGAGTAAGTAGTTCGCCAGTTAATAGTTTGCGCAACGTTGTTGCC
ATTGCTACAGGCATCGTGGTGTCACGCTCGTCGTTTGGTATGGCTTCATTCAGCTCCGGTTCCCAACGAT
CAAGGCGAGTTACATGATCCCCCATGTTGTGCAAAAAAGCGGTTAGCTCCTTCGGTCCTCCGATCGTTGT
CAGAAGTAAGTTGGCCGCAGTGTTATCACTCATGGTTATGGCAGCACTGCATAATTCTCTTACTGTCATG
CCATCCGTAAGATGCTTTTCTGTGACTGGTGAGTACTCAACCAAGTCATTCTGAGAATAGTGTATGCGGC
GACCGAGTTGCTCTTGCCCGGCGTCAATACGGGATAATACCGCGCCACATAGCAGAACTTTAAAAGTGCT
CATCATTGGAAAACGTTCTTCGGGGCGAAAACTCTCAAGGATCTTACCGCTGTTGAGATCCAGTTCGATG
TAACCCACTCGTGCACCCAACTGATCTTCAGCATCTTTTACTTTCACCAGCGTTTCTGGGTGAGCAAAAA
CAGGAAGGCAAAATGCCGCAAAAAAGGGAATAAGGGCGACACGGAAATGTTGAATACTCATACTCTTCCT
TTTTCAATATTATTGAAGCATTTATCAGGGTTATTGTCTCATGAGCGGATACATATTTGAATGTATTTAG
AAAAATAAACAAATAGGGGTTCCGCGCACATTTCCCCGAAAAGTGCCACCTGACGTC
