>Addgene plasmid #59893 | sgFFL_3x_siRNA | addgene partial sequence | sequence record 100568 | BGH-rev 5'-TAGAAGGCACAGTCGAGG-3'
CCTACGGCTGCACTTGAAGGACATCCGAGAGAAGTTAGGAAGGGTGGGGAGAAACAATTCTAGAATGAAC
CCATCCTGTGCGACACAAGGACCCCTCGCATTGATTCAAAATCTTTAGAATACAAGACAGTCAAATGTTT
TTCAGCGAGAATCTGGGAAATCCGCATGCATACTCCCAAGGGGAATATTAGAGGTTTCATTGACAGCTGT
CAGGAGAGCTGTAGTTCCCATTGGTGCAAACGGTCTAAGAGATGGCACTCAGAGAGTGCTGGCCTTTTCC
AAATACTAGTCATATGCGGCCGCAGCTTGAGGTGTGACAGGCTTGAGATCTGGCCATACACTTGAGTGAC
AATGACATCCACTTTGCCTTTCTCTCCACAGCTGCCCGGCGCCTACAACGTCAACATCAAGTTGGACATC
ACCTCCCACAACGAGGACTACACCATCGTGGAACAGTACGAACGCGCCGAGGGCCGCCACTCCACCGGCG
GCATGGACGAGCTGTACAAGTCTGACCTTGATATCCAGCACAGTGGCGGCCGCTCGAGTAGCCATGGCTT
CCCGCCGGCGGTGGCGGCGCAGGATGATGGCACGCTGCCCATGTCTTGTGCCCAGGAGAGCGGGATGGAC
CGTCACCCTGCAGCCTGTGCTTCTGCTAGGATCAATGTGTAGTAATGAGTTTAAGGCGCGCGGCTCTAGA
GCACCGATGAAACTGAAGCCCGATATTCAGGATCTTTCTGACCGATTCGTGCTTCGGCATTCACCGCGTG
CCTTACAACAGAGGACATAAGCCCTACGCCCATGATCTACTGACGGGCATTCACCGCGTGCCTTAGTAAT
GGGACAGTATCCGCGGCAAGTCCTAGTGCAATGGGGCATTCACCGCGTGCCTTAGTAGTAGAGGCGACGC
GGGTGCGGTCATCACTAATAAGGATAGGAGGTGGATGTTGTCACTCAAGATGA
