>Addgene plasmid #59893 | sgFFL_3x_siRNA | addgene partial sequence | sequence record 100569 | mCherry-F 5'-ccccgtaatgcagaagaaga-3'
GAGGACGGCGCCCTGAAGGGCGAGATCAAGCAGAGGCTGAAGCTGAAGGACGGCGGCCACTACGACGCTG
AGGTCAAGACCACCTACAAGGCCAAGAAGCCCGTGCAGGTGAGTACTCCCTCTCAAAAGCGGGCATGACT
TCTGCGCTAAGATTGTCAGTTTCCAAAAACGAGGAGGATTTGATATTCACCTGGCCCGCGGTGATGCCTT
TGAGGGTGGCCGCGTCCATCTGGTCAGAAAAGACAATCTTTTTGTTGTCAAGCTGTTTGACTCATGCACC
CGCTACTCTTCAACCTTGCAGACTAATTAATGGCAACTCTGACAGATGTGGCGGGAGGAAAGCTGAGGTG
GGAGTACTGCTCAGAGCTACAACTCTAGGAGTAGGGACTCCAAGCCTAGAGCTCCAAGAGAGGGTGAAGG
GCAGGGAGAAAATTATAGTAATAGTTGCAATGAGTCACTTGCTTCTAGATCAAGATCAGAGACTCTGCTC
TCCGTGTTCACAGCGGACCTTGATTTAATGTCATACAATTAAGGCACGCGGTGAATGCCAAGAGCGGAGC
CTACGGCTGCACTTGAAGGACATCCGAGAGAAGTTAGGAAGGGTGGGGAGAAACAATTCTAGAATGAACC
CATCCTGTGCGACACAAGGACCCCTCGCATTGATTCAAAATCTTTAGAATACAAGACAGTCAAATGTTTT
TCAGCGAGAATCTGGGAAATCCGCATGCATACTCCCAAGGGGAATATTAGAGGTTTCATTGACAGCTGTC
AGGAGAGCTGTAGTTCCCATTGGTGCAAACGG
