>Addgene plasmid #59893 | sgFFL_3x_siRNA | addgene partial sequence | sequence record 100958 | CMV-F 5'-CGCAAATGGGCGGTAGGCGTG-3'
TATCAGTGATAGAGATCTCCCTATCAGTGATAGAGATCGTCGACGAGCTCGTTTAGTGAACCGTCAGATC
GCCTGGAGACGCCATCCACGCTGTTTTGACCTCCATAGAAGACACCGGGACCGATCCAGCCTCCGGACTC
TAGCGTTTAAACTTAAGCTTTCGCCACCATGCCAGAGCCAGCGAAGTCTGCTCCCGCCCCGAAAAAGGGC
TCCAAGAAGGCGGTGACTAAGGCGCAGAAGAAAGGCGGCAAGAAGCGCAAGCGCAGCCGCAAGGAGAGCT
ATTCCATCTATGTGTACAAGGTTCTGAAGCAGGTCCACCCTGACACCGGCATTTCGTCCAAGGCCATGGG
CATCATGAATTCGTTTGTGAACGACATTTTCGAGCGCATCGCAGGTGAGGCTTCCCGCCTGGCGCATTAC
AACAAGCGCTCGACCATCACCTCCAGGGAGATCCAGACGGCCGTGCGCCTGCTGCTGCCTGGGGAGTTGG
CCAAGCACGCCGTGTCCGAGGGTACTAAGGCCATCACCAAGTACACCAGCGCTAAGGATCCCCGGGTACC
GGTCGCCACCATGGTGAGCAAGGGCGAGGAGGATAACATGGCCATCATCAAGGAGTTCATGCGCTTCAAG
GTGCACATGGAGGGCTCCGTGAACGGCCACGAGTTCGAGATCGAGGGCGAGGGCGAGGGCCGCCCCTACG
AGGGCACCCAGACCGCCAAGCTGAAGGTGACCAAGGGTGGCCCCCTGCCCTTCGCCTGGGACATCCTGTC
CCCTCAGTTCATGTACGGCTCCAAGGCCTACGTGAAGCACCCCGCCGACATCCCCGACTACTTGAAGCTG
TCCTTCCCCGAGGGCTTCAAGTGGGAGCGCGTGATGAACTTCGAGGACGGCGGCGTGGTGACCGTGA
